>Addgene plasmid #205268 | pMJ204: pU6-SpuFz1_omegaRNA(350nt)-entry | addgene full sequence | sequence record 403610 | Addgene NGS Result
AATTCTGTGGAATGTGTGTCAGTTAGGGTGTGGAAAGTCCCCAGGCTCCCCAGCAGGCAGAAGTATGCAA
AGCATGCATCTCAATTAGTCAGCAACCAGGTGTGGAAAGTCCCCAGGCTCCCCAGCAGGCAGAAGTATGC
AAAGCATGCATCTCAATTAGTCAGCAACCATAGTCCCGCCCCTAACTCCGCCCATCCCGCCCCTAACTCC
GCCCAGTTCCGCCCATTCTCCGCCCCATGGCTGACTAATTTTTTTTATTTATGCAGAGGCCGAGGCCGCC
TCTGCCTCTGAGCTATTCCAGAAGTAGTGAGGAGGCTTTTTTGGAGGCCTAGGCTTTTGCAAAAAGCTAA
CTTGTTTATTGCAGCTTATAATGGTTACAAATAAAGCAATAGCATCACAAATTTCACAAATAAAGCATTT
TTTTCACTGCATTCTAGTTGTGGTTTGTCCAAACTCATCAATGTATCTTATCATGTCTGTATACCGTCGA
CCTCTAGCTAGAGCTTGGCGTAATCATGGTCATAGCTGTTTCCTGTGTGAAATTGTTATCCGCTCACAAT
TCCACACAACATACGAGCCGGAAGCATAAAGTGTAAAGCCTGGGGTGCCTAATGAGTGAGCTAACTCACA
TTAATTGCGTTGCGCTCACTGCCCGCTTTCCAGTCGGGAAACCTGTCGTGCCAGCTGCATTAATGAATCG
GCCAACGCGCGGGGAGAGGCGGTTTGCGTATTGGGCGCTCTTCCGCTTCCTCGCTCACTGACTCGCTGCG
CTCGGTCGTTCGGCTGCGGCGAGCGGTATCAGCTCACTCAAAGGCGGTAATACGGTTATCCACAGAATCA
GGGGATAACGCAGGAAAGAACATGTGAGCAAAAGGCCAGCAAAAGGCCAGGAACCGTAAAAAGGCCGCGT
TGCTGGCGTTTTTCCATAGGCTCCGCCCCCCTGACGAGCATCACAAAAATCGACGCTCAAGTCAGAGGTG
GCGAAACCCGACAGGACTATAAAGATACCAGGCGTTTCCCCCTGGAAGCTCCCTCGTGCGCTCTCCTGTT
CCGACCCTGCCGCTTACCGGATACCTGTCCGCCTTTCTCCCTTCGGGAAGCGTGGCGCTTTCTCATAGCT
CACGCTGTAGGTATCTCAGTTCGGTGTAGGTCGTTCGCTCCAAGCTGGGCTGTGTGCACGAACCCCCCGT
TCAGCCCGACCGCTGCGCCTTATCCGGTAACTATCGTCTTGAGTCCAACCCGGTAAGACACGACTTATCG
CCACTGGCAGCAGCCACTGGTAACAGGATTAGCAGAGCGAGGTATGTAGGCGGTGCTACAGAGTTCTTGA
AGTGGTGGCCTAACTACGGCTACACTAGAAGAACAGTATTTGGTATCTGCGCTCTGCTGAAGCCAGTTAC
CTTCGGAAAAAGAGTTGGTAGCTCTTGATCCGGCAAACAAACCACCGCTGGTAGCGGTGGTTTTTTTGTT
TGCAAGCAGCAGATTACGCGCAGAAAAAAAGGATCTCAAGAAGATCCTTTGATCTTTTCTACGGGGTCTG
ACGCTCAGTGGAACGAAAACTCACGTTAAGGGATTTTGGTCATGAGATTATCAAAAAGGATCTTCACCTA
GATCCTTTTAAATTAAAAATGAAGTTTTAAATCAATCTAAAGTATATATGAGTAAACTTGGTCTGACAGT
TACCAATGCTTAATCAGTGAGGCACCTATCTCAGCGATCTGTCTATTTCGTTCATCCATAGTTGCCTGAC
TCCCCGTCGTGTAGATAACTACGATACGGGAGGGCTTACCATCTGGCCCCAGTGCTGCAATGATACCGCG
AGACCCACGCTCACCGGCTCCAGATTTATCAGCAATAAACCAGCCAGCCGGAAGGGCCGAGCGCAGAAGT
GGTCCTGCAACTTTATCCGCCTCCATCCAGTCTATTAATTGTTGCCGGGAAGCTAGAGTAAGTAGTTCGC
CAGTTAATAGTTTGCGCAACGTTGTTGCCATTGCTACAGGCATCGTGGTGTCACGCTCGTCGTTTGGTAT
GGCTTCATTCAGCTCCGGTTCCCAACGATCAAGGCGAGTTACATGATCCCCCATGTTGTGCAAAAAAGCG
GTTAGCTCCTTCGGTCCTCCGATCGTTGTCAGAAGTAAGTTGGCCGCAGTGTTATCACTCATGGTTATGG
CAGCACTGCATAATTCTCTTACTGTCATGCCATCCGTAAGATGCTTTTCTGTGACTGGTGAGTACTCAAC
CAAGTCATTCTGAGAATAGTGTATGCGGCGACCGAGTTGCTCTTGCCCGGCGTCAATACGGGATAATACC
GCGCCACATAGCAGAACTTTAAAAGTGCTCATCATTGGAAAACGTTCTTCGGGGCGAAAACTCTCAAGGA
TCTTACCGCTGTTGAGATCCAGTTCGATGTAACCCACTCGTGCACCCAACTGATCTTCAGCATCTTTTAC
TTTCACCAGCGTTTCTGGGTGAGCAAAAACAGGAAGGCAAAATGCCGCAAAAAAGGGAATAAGGGCGACA
CGGAAATGTTGAATACTCATACTCTTCCTTTTTCAATATTATTGAAGCATTTATCAGGGTTATTGTCTCA
TGAGCGGATACATATTTGAATGTATTTAGAAAAATAAACAAATAGGGGTTCCGCGCACATTTCCCCGAAA
AGTGCCACCTGAGGGCCTATTTCCCATGATTCCTTCATATTTGCATATACGATACAAGGCTGTTAGAGAG
ATAATTAGAATTAATTTGACTGTAAACACAAAGATATTAGTACAAAATACGTGACGTAGAAAGTAATAAT
TTCTTGGGTAGTTTGCAGTTTTAAAATTATGTTTTAAAATGGACTATCATATGCTTACCGTAACTTGAAA
GTATTTCGATTTCTTGGCTTTATATATCTTGTGGAAAGGACGAGTTTGTGGAGAAAAAATTCAAAACACG
ACCTCATTCAAGACCTTGGCGCCGTCGTGAAGGCAAGATTGAAAAAGTCCACGGACTGCTGGGTTGTACC
AACCCTAACTGTTTGCAGCAAGCCTGGACATCGGGAATGCGCTACTGGAATCGAGATATGCTGTCAACCT
GCAACATGCTATTGATTGTGAGATCAATGTTGGATGGACACGGTAGACCAGAAGTGTTCAGCAGGAGTGT
TCCAGCCGTAGCGTAGAACGTAGATTGGTTAGATTAGGTTTTCCGAGCCGGTTGTCGCGCGGTTCAATCC
CTGGTGCGGGTGCTAGTGCCAATACCCACCGGCTCCGCACTACAGTCTTCTCTGAAGACCATTTTTT
Features (pLannotate 1.2.2; 10 found; start..end, strand, type, name):
     14..343     +  promoter       SV40 promoter: SV40 enhancer and early promoter
    349..470     +  polyA_signal   SV40 poly(A) signal: SV40 polyadenylation signal
    543..559     -  protein_bind   lac operator: The lac repressor binds to the lac operator to inhibit transcription in E. coli. This inhibition can be relieved by adding lactose or isopropyl-β-D-thiogalactopyranoside (IPTG). lac repressor encoded by lacI
    567..597     -  promoter       lac promoter: promoter for the E. coli lac operon
    612..633     -  protein_bind   CAP binding site: CAP binding activates transcription in the presence of cAMP. E. coli catabolite activator protein
    646..738     -  CDS            lacI (fragment): lac repressor; lacI; The lac repressor binds to the lac operator to inhibit transcription in E. coli. This inhibition can be relieved by adding lactose or isopropyl-β-D-thiogalactopyranoside (IPTG).
    921..1509    -  rep_origin     ori: high-copy-number ColE1/pMB1/pBR322/pUC origin of replication
   1680..2540    -  CDS            AmpR: β-lactamase; bla; confers resistance to ampicillin, carbenicillin, and related antibiotics
   2541..2645    -  promoter       AmpR promoter: bla
   2671..2911    +  promoter       U6 promoter: RNA polymerase III promoter for human U6 snRNA
