[The description below was written by a language model from this plasmid's Addgene catalogue record and pLannotate feature annotations shown in this document.]
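Description:
pMJ204: pU6-SpuFz1_omegaRNA(350nt)-entry is a small (about 3.3 kb) mammalian expression plasmid built on a pU6 backbone for producing the guide RNA component of the Fanzor system in human cells. It is propagated in E. coli as a high-copy plasmid through a ColE1/pUC-type origin and is selected with ampicillin via the β-lactamase gene under its native bla promoter. No mammalian selection marker or reporter gene is annotated, so the plasmid is suited to transient delivery.

The payload is the omegaRNA (ωRNA) of SpuFz1, the Fanzor 1 RNA-guided endonuclease from the fungus Spizellomyces punctatus. Here the scaffold is a 350 nt version carrying a 275 nt extension at its 5' end, and it is followed by a BbsI guide entry site, so that a user-chosen targeting sequence can be inserted by Type IIS restriction cloning. Transcription is driven by the human U6 promoter, an RNA polymerase III promoter commonly used for small non-coding RNAs with defined ends. The automated feature table annotates the U6 promoter but not the ωRNA scaffold or the BbsI site themselves; these presumably occupy the unannotated region downstream of the promoter. The table also detects an SV40 enhancer/early promoter directly adjoining an SV40 polyadenylation signal with no coding sequence between them, together with lac promoter/operator, CAP site and a lacI fragment, all of which look like backbone remnants rather than functional parts of the design.

The plasmid does not encode the SpuFz1 protein, so it would be paired with a separate nuclease expression construct. It serves as an entry vector for programming Fanzor targets in human cells and for assessing the extended scaffold's effect on activity.
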