Addgene plasmid #205268: pMJ204: pU6-SpuFz1_omegaRNA(350nt)-entry
Purpose: Human expression vector for SpuFz1 omegaRNA 5' +275 nt extended scaffold (BbsI guide entry site)
Depositing lab: Feng Zhang. Depositing organization: Broad Institute. Publication: Fanzor is a eukaryotic programmable RNA-guided endonuclease. Saito M, Xu P, Faure G, Maguire S, Kannan S, Altae-Tran H, Vo S, Desimone A, Macrae RK, Zhang F. Nature. 2023 Jun 28. doi: 10.1038/s41586-023-06356-2. PubMed 37380027.
Backbone
  Vector backbone: pU6
  Vector type: Mammalian Expression
Growth in bacteria
  Bacterial resistance: Ampicillin, 100 μg/mL
  Growth temperature: 37°C
  Growth strain: DH5alpha
  Copy number: High Copy
Gene/Insert
  Gene/Insert name: SpuFz1 omegaRNA
  Species: Spizellomyces punctatus
  Cloning method: Gibson Cloning
Terms and licenses: Academic/Nonprofit Terms; Industry Terms: Not Available to Industry
How to cite: pMJ204: pU6-SpuFz1_omegaRNA(350nt)-entry was a gift from Feng Zhang (Addgene plasmid # 205268 ; http://n2t.net/addgene:205268 ; RRID:Addgene_205268)
